>Addgene plasmid #197452 | pDEST-Myc-FBW7 Delta F-Box | addgene full sequence | sequence record 394892 | Addgene NGS Result
GACGGATCGGGAGATCTCCCGATCCCCTATGGTGCACTCTCAGTACAATCTGCTCTGATGCCGCATAGTT
AAGCCAGTATCTGCTCCCTGCTTGTGTGTTGGAGGTCGCTGAGTAGTGCGCGAGCAAAATTTAAGCTACA
ACAAGGCAAGGCTTGACCGACAATTGCATGAAGAATCTGCTTAGGGTTAGGCGTTTTGCGCTGCTTCGCG
ATGTACGGGCCAGATATACGCGTTGACATTGATTATTGACTAGTTATTAATAGTAATCAATTACGGGGTC
ATTAGTTCATAGCCCATATATGGAGTTCCGCGTTACATAACTTACGGTAAATGGCCCGCCTGGCTGACCG
CCCAACGACCCCCGCCCATTGACGTCAATAATGACGTATGTTCCCATAGTAACGCCAATAGGGACTTTCC
ATTGACGTCAATGGGTGGAGTATTTACGGTAAACTGCCCACTTGGCAGTACATCAAGTGTATCATATGCC
AAGTACGCCCCCTATTGACGTCAATGACGGTAAATGGCCCGCCTGGCATTATGCCCAGTACATGACCTTA
TGGGACTTTCCTACTTGGCAGTACATCTACGTATTAGTCATCGCTATTACCATGGTGATGCGGTTTTGGC
AGTACATCAATGGGCGTGGATAGCGGTTTGACTCACGGGGATTTCCAAGTCTCCACCCCATTGACGTCAA
TGGGAGTTTGTTTTGGCACCAAAATCAACGGGACTTTCCAAAATGTCGTAACAACTCCGCCCCATTGACG
CAAATGGGCGGTAGGCGTGTACGGTGGGAGGTCTATATAAGCAGAGCTCTCTGGCTAACTAGAGAACCCA
CTGCTTACTGGCTTATCGAAATTAATACGACTCACTATAGGGAGACCCAAGCTTCCACCATGGAACAAAA
GCTGATTTCTGAAGAAGACTTGGGAATTATCACAAGTTTGTACAAAAAAGCAGGCTTTAATCAGGAACTG
CTCTCTGTGGGCAGCAAAAGACGACGAACTGGAGGCTCTCTGAGAGGTAACCCTTCCTCAAGCCAGGTAG
ATGAAGAACAGATGAATCGTGTGGTAGAGGAGGAACAGCAACAGCAACTCAGACAACAAGAGGAGGAGCA
CACTGCAAGGAATGGTGAAGTTGTTGGAGTAGAACCTAGACCTGGAGGCCAAAATGATTCCCAGCAAGGA
CAGTTGGAAGAAAACAATAATAGATTTATTTCGGTAGATGAGGACTCCTCAGGAAACCAAGAAGAACAAG
AGGAAGATGAAGAACATGCTGGTGAACAAGATGAGGAGGATGAGGAGGAGGAGGAGATGGACCAGGAGAG
TGACGATTTTGATCAGTCTGATGATAGTAGCAGAGAAGATGAACATACACATACTAACAGTGTCACGAAC
TCCAGTAGTATTGTGGACCTGCCCGTTCACCAACTCTCCTCCCCATTCTATACAAAAACAACAAAAATGA
AAAGAAAGTTGGACCATGGTTCTGAGGTCCGCTCTTTTTCTTTGGGAAAGAAACCATGCAAAGTCTCAGA
ATATACAAGTACCACTGGGCTTGTACCATGTTCAGCAACACCAACAACTTTTGGGGACCTCAGAGCAGCC
AATGGCCAAGGGCAACAACGACGCCGAATTACATCTGTCCAGCCACCTACAGGCCTCCAGGAATGGCTAA
AAATGTTTCAGAGCTGGAGTGGACCAGAGAAATTGCTTGCTTTAGATGAACTCATTGATAGTTGTGAACC
AACACAAGTAAAACATATGATGCAAGTGATAGAACCCCAGTTTCAACGAGACTTCAGAGAGAAATGCAAA
GAAGAGGGGATTGATGAACCATTGCACATCAAGAGAAGAAAAGTAATAAAACCAGGTTTCATACACAGTC
CATGGAAAAGTGCATACATCAGACAGCACAGAATTGATACTAACTGGAGGCGAGGAGAACTCAAATCTCC
TAAGGTGCTGAAAGGACATGATGATCATGTGATCACATGCTTACAGTTTTGTGGTAACCGAATAGTTAGT
GGTTCTGATGACAACACTTTAAAAGTTTGGTCAGCAGTCACAGGCAAATGTCTGAGAACATTAGTGGGAC
ATACAGGTGGAGTATGGTCATCACAAATGAGAGACAACATCATCATTAGTGGATCTACAGATCGGACACT
CAAAGTGTGGAATGCAGAGACTGGAGAATGTATACACACCTTATATGGGCATACTTCCACTGTGCGTTGT
ATGCATCTTCATGAAAAAAGAGTTGTTAGCGGTTCTCGAGATGCCACTCTTAGGGTTTGGGATATTGAGA
CAGGCCAGTGTTTACATGTTTTGATGGGTCATGTTGCAGCAGTCCGCTGTGTTCAATATGATGGCAGGAG
GGTTGTTAGTGGAGCATATGATTTTATGGTAAAGGTGTGGGATCCAGAGACTGAAACCTGTCTACACACG
TTGCAGGGGCATACTAATAGAGTCTATTCATTACAGTTTGATGGTATCCATGTGGTGAGTGGATCTCTTG
ATACATCAATCCGTGTTTGGGATGTGGAGACAGGGAATTGCATTCACACGTTAACAGGGCACCAGTCGTT
AACAAGTGGAATGGAACTCAAAGACAATATTCTTGTCTCTGGGAATGCAGATTCTACAGTTAAAATCTGG
GATATCAAAACAGGACAGTGTTTACAAACATTGCAAGGTCCCAACAAGCATCAGAGTGCTGTGACCTGTT
TACAGTTCAACAAGAACTTTGTAATTACCAGCTCAGATGATGGAACTGTAAAACTATGGGACTTGAAAAC
GGGTGAATTTATTCGAAACCTAGTCACATTGGAGAGTGGGGGGAGTGGGGGAGTTGTGTGGCGGATCAGA
GCCTCAAACACAAAGCTGGTGTGTGCAGTTGGGAGTCGGAATGGGACTGAAGAAACCAAGCTGCTGGTGC
TGGACTTTGATGTGGACATGAAGTGAAACCCAGCTTTCTTGTACAAAGTGGTGATAATTCACTCGAGCAT
GCATCTAGAGGGCCCTATTCTATAGTGTCACCTAAATGCTAGAGCTCGCTGATCAGCCTCGACTGTGCCT
TCTAGTTGCCAGCCATCTGTTGTTTGCCCCTCCCCCGTGCCTTCCTTGACCCTGGAAGGTGCCACTCCCA
CTGTCCTTTCCTAATAAAATGAGGAAATTGCATCGCATTGTCTGAGTAGGTGTCATTCTATTCTGGGGGG
TGGGGTGGGGCAGGACAGCAAGGGGGAGGATTGGGAAGACAATAGCAGGCATGCTGGGGATGCGGTGGGC
TCTATGGCTTCTGAGGCGGAAAGAACCAGCTGGGGCTCTAGGGGGTATCCCC
[124 nt withheld, positions 3343-3466]
C
[91 nt withheld, positions 3468-3558]
A
[49 nt withheld, positions 3560-3608]
CCTTTGACGTTGGAGTCCACGTTCTTT
[37 nt withheld, positions 3636-3672]
ACCCTATCTCGGTCTATTCTTTTGATTTATAAGGGATTTTGCCGATTTCGGCCTATTGGTTAAAAAATGA
GCTGATTTAACAAAAATTTAACGCGAATTAATTCTGTGGAATGTGTGTCAGTTAGGGTGTGGAAAGTCCC
CAGGCTCCCCAGCAGGCAGAAGTATGCAAAGCATGCATCTCAATTAGTCAGCAACCAGGTGTGGAAAGTC
CCCAGGCTCCCCAGCAGGCAGAAGTATGCAAAGCATGCATCTCAATTAGTCAGCAACCATAGTCCCGCCC
CTAACTCCGCCCATCCCGCCCCTAACTCCGCCCAGTTCCGCCCATTCTCCGCCCCATGGCTGACTAATTT
TTTTTATTTATGCAGAGGCCGAGGCCGCCTCTGCCTCTGAGCTATTCCAGAAGTAGTGAGGAGGCTTTTT
TGGAGGCCTAGGCTTTTGCAAAAAGCTCCCGGGAGCTTGTATATCCATTTTCGGATCTGATCAAGAGACA
GGATGAGGATCGTTTCGCATGATTGAACAAGATGGATTGCACGCAGGTTCTCCGGCCGCTTGGGTGGAGA
GGCTATTCGGCTATGACTGGGCACAACAGACAATCGGCTGCTCTGATGCCGCCGTGTTCCGGCTGTCAGC
GCAGGGGCGCCCGGTTCTTTTTGTCAAGACCGACCTGTCCGGTGCCCTGAATGAACTGCAGGACGAGGCA
GCGCGGCTATCGTGGCTGGCCACGACGGGCGTTCCTTGCGCAGCTGTGCTCGACGTTGTCACTGAAGCGG
GAAGGGACTGGCTGCTATTGGGCGAAGTGCCGGGGCAGGATCTCCTGTCATCTCACCTTGCTCCTGCCGA
GAAAGTATCCATCATGGCTGATGCAATGCGGCGGCTGCATACGCTTGATCCGGCTACCTGCCCATTCGAC
CACCAAGCGAAACATCGCATCGAGCGAGCACGTACTCGGATGGAAGCCGGTCTTGTCGATCAGGATGATC
TGGACGAAGAGCATCAGGGGCTCGCGCCAGCCGAACTGTTCGCCAGGCTCAAGGCGCGCATGCCCGACGG
CGAGGATCTCGTCGTGACCCATGGCGATGCCTGCTTGCCGAATATCATGGTGGAAAATGGCCGCTTTTCT
GGATTCATCGACTGTGGCCGGCTGGGTGTGGCGGACCGCTATCAGGACATAGCGTTGGCTACCCGTGATA
TTGCTGAAGAGCTTGGCGGCGAATGGGCTGACCGCTTCCTCGTGCTTTACGGTATCGCCGCTCCCGATTC
GCAGCGCATCGCCTTCTATCGCCTTCTTGACGAGTTCTTCTGAGCGGGACTCTGGGGTTCGAAATGACCG
ACCAAGCGACGCCCAACCTGCCATCACGAGATTTCGATTCCACCGCCGCCTTCTATGAAAGGTTGGGCTT
CGGAATCGTTTTCCGGGACGCCGGCTGGATGATCCTCCAGCGCGGGGATCTCATGCTGGAGTTCTTCGCC
CACCCCAACTTGTTTATTGCAGCTTATAATGGTTACAAATAAAGCAATAGCATCACAAATTTCACAAATA
AAGCATTTTTTTCACTGCATTCTAGTTGTGGTTTGTCCAAACTCATCAATGTATCTTATCATGTCTGTAT
ACCGTCGACCTCTAGCTAGAGCTTGGCGTAATCATGGTCATAGCTGTTTCCTGTGTGAAATTGTTATCCG
CTCACAATTCCACACAACATACGAGCCGGAAGCATAAAGTGTAAAGCCTGGGGTGCCTAATGAGTGAGCT
AACTCACATTAATTGCGTTGCGCTCACTGCCCGCTTTCCAGTCGGGAAACCTGTCGTGCCAGCTGCATTA
ATGAATCGGCCAACGCGCGGGGAGAGGCGGTTTGCGTATTGGGCGCTCTTCCGCTTCCTCGCTCACTGAC
TCGCTGCGCTCGGTCGTTCGGCTGCGGCGAGCGGTATCAGCTCACTCAAAGGCGGTAATACGGTTATCCA
CAGAATCAGGGGATAACGCAGGAAAGAACATGTGAGCAAAAGGCCAGCAAAAGGCCAGGAACCGTAAAAA
GGCCGCGTTGCTGGCGTTTTTCCATAGGCTCCGCCCCCCTGACGAGCATCACAAAAATCGACGCTCAAGT
CAGAGGTGGCGAAACCCGACAGGACTATAAAGATACCAGGCGTTTCCCCCTGGAAGCTCCCTCGTGCGCT
CTCCTGTTCCGACCCTGCCGCTTACCGGATACCTGTCCGCCTTTCTCCCTTCGGGAAGCGTGGCGCTTTC
TCATAGCTCACGCTGTAGGTATCTCAGTTCGGTGTAGGTCGTTCGCTCCAAGCTGGGCTGTGTGCACGAA
CCCCCCGTTCAGCCCGACCGCTGCGCCTTATCCGGTAACTATCGTCTTGAGTCCAACCCGGTAAGACACG
ACTTATCGCCACTGGCAGCAGCCACTGGTAACAGGATTAGCAGAGCGAGGTATGTAGGCGGTGCTACAGA
GTTCTTGAAGTGGTGGCCTAACTACGGCTACACTAGAAGAACAGTATTTGGTATCTGCGCTCTGCTGAAG
CCAGTTACCTTCGGAAAAAGAGTTGGTAGCTCTTGATCCGGCAAACAAACCACCGCTGGTAGCGGTGGTT
TTTTTGTTTGCAAGCAGCAGATTACGCGCAGAAAAAAAGGATCTCAAGAAGATCCTTTGATCTTTTCTAC
GGGGTCTGACGCTCAGTGGAACGAAAACTCACGTTAAGGGATTTTGGTCATGAGATTATCAAAAAGGATC
TTCACCTAGATCCTTTTAAATTAAAAATGAAGTTTTAAATCAATCTAAAGTATATATGAGTAAACTTGGT
CTGACAGTTACCAATGCTTAATCAGTGAGGCACCTATCTCAGCGATCTGTCTATTTCGTTCATCCATAGT
TGCCTGACTCCCCGTCGTGTAGATAACTACGATACGGGAGGGCTTACCATCTGGCCCCAGTGCTGCAATG
ATACCGCGAGACCCACGCTCACCGGCTCCAGATTTATCAGCAATAAACCAGCCAGCCGGAAGGGCCGAGC
GCAGAAGTGGTCCTGCAACTTTATCCGCCTCCATCCAGTCTATTAATTGTTGCCGGGAAGCTAGAGTAAG
TAGTTCGCCAGTTAATAGTTTGCGCAACGTTGTTGCCATTGCTACAGGCATCGTGGTGTCACGCTCGTCG
TTTGGTATGGCTTCATTCAGCTCCGGTTCCCAACGATCAAGGCGAGTTACATGATCCCCCATGTTGTGCA
AAAAAGCGGTTAGCTCCTTCGGTCCTCCGATCGTTGTCAGAAGTAAGTTGGCCGCAGTGTTATCACTCAT
GGTTATGGCAGCACTGCATAATTCTCTTACTGTCATGCCATCCGTAAGATGCTTTTCTGTGACTGGTGAG
TACTCAACCAAGTCATTCTGAGAATAGTGTATGCGGCGACCGAGTTGCTCTTGCCCGGCGTCAATACGGG
ATAATACCGCGCCACATAGCAGAACTTTAAAAGTGCTCATCATTGGAAAACGTTCTTCGGGGCGAAAACT
CTCAAGGATCTTACCGCTGTTGAGATCCAGTTCGATGTAACCCACTCGTGCACCCAACTGATCTTCAGCA
TCTTTTACTTTCACCAGCGTTTCTGGGTGAGCAAAAACAGGAAGGCAAAATGCCGCAAAAAAGGGAATAA
GGGCGACACGGAAATGTTGAATACTCATACTCTTCCTTTTTCAATATTATTGAAGCATTTATCAGGGTTA
TTGTCTCATGAGCGGATACATATTTGAATGTATTTAGAAAAATAAACAAATAGGGGTTCCGCGCACATTT
CCCCGAAAAGTGCCACCTGACGTC
Features (pLannotate 1.2.2; 24 found; start..end, strand, type, name):
     28..80      -  misc_feature   bom (fragment): basis of mobility region from pBR322
    235..614     +  enhancer       CMV enhancer: human cytomegalovirus immediate early enhancer
    615..818     +  promoter       CMV promoter: human cytomegalovirus (CMV) immediate early promoter
    814..847     +  LTR            5' LTR (truncated) (fragment): truncated 5' long terminal repeat (LTR) from HIV-1
    863..881     +  promoter       T7 promoter: promoter for bacteriophage T7 RNA polymerase
    903..928     +  CDS            13xMyc (fragment): 13 tandem Myc epitope tags
    942..966     +  protein_bind   attB1: mutant version of attB; recombination site for the Gateway® BP reaction BP Clonase™
    969..2963    +  CDS            FBXW7 (fragment): FBXW7_HUMAN - Also known as FBW7 From Homo sapiens (Human).
   2968..2992    -  protein_bind   attB2: mutant version of attB; recombination site for the Gateway® BP reaction BP Clonase™
   3029..3047    -  promoter       SP6 promoter: promoter for bacteriophage SP6 RNA polymerase
   3073..3297    +  polyA_signal   bGH poly(A) signal: bovine growth hormone polyadenylation signal
   3301..3322    +  promoter       SV40 promoter (fragment): SV40 enhancer and early promoter
   3343..3771    +  rep_origin     f1 ori (sequence partly withheld): f1 bacteriophage origin of replication; arrow indicates direction of (+) strand synthesis
   3785..4114    +  promoter       SV40 promoter: SV40 enhancer and early promoter
   4181..4972    +  CDS            neo: KKA2_KLEPN - Also known as kan, nptII. Experimental evidence at protein level: Swiss-Prot protein existence level 1. Resistance to kanamycin, neomycin, paromomycin, ribostamycin, butirosin and gentamicin B. From Klebsiella pneumoniae.
   4996..5154    +  CDS            ble (fragment): BLE_KLEPN - Experimental evidence at protein level: Swiss-Prot protein existence level 1. Binding protein with a strong affinity to the bleomycin family of antibiotics. Binds to CL990; an antimitotic-antibiotic compound. From Klebsiella pneumoniae.
   5149..5270    +  polyA_signal   SV40 poly(A) signal: SV40 polyadenylation signal
   5343..5359    -  protein_bind   lac operator: The lac repressor binds to the lac operator to inhibit transcription in E. coli. This inhibition can be relieved by adding lactose or isopropyl-β-D-thiogalactopyranoside (IPTG). lac repressor encoded by lacI
   5367..5397    -  promoter       lac promoter: promoter for the E. coli lac operon
   5412..5433    -  protein_bind   CAP binding site: CAP binding activates transcription in the presence of cAMP. E. coli catabolite activator protein
   5446..5538    -  CDS            lacI (fragment): lac repressor; lacI; The lac repressor binds to the lac operator to inhibit transcription in E. coli. This inhibition can be relieved by adding lactose or isopropyl-β-D-thiogalactopyranoside (IPTG).
   5721..6309    -  rep_origin     ori: high-copy-number ColE1/pMB1/pBR322/pUC origin of replication
   6480..7340    -  CDS            AmpR: β-lactamase; bla; confers resistance to ampicillin, carbenicillin, and related antibiotics
   7341..7445    -  promoter       AmpR promoter: bla
