[The description below was written by a language model from this plasmid's Addgene catalogue record and pLannotate feature annotations shown in this document.]
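Description:
pDEST-Myc-FBW7 Delta F-Box is a mammalian expression plasmid built on the pDEST-Myc Gateway destination backbone, carrying an F-box-deleted version of human FBW7 isoform 1 (FBXW7, also called hCDC4 or FBW7alpha). It is propagated in E. coli through a high-copy ColE1/pUC-type origin and selected with ampicillin via the AmpR (β-lactamase) cassette; an f1 origin is also present. The catalogue entry lists the mammalian selectable marker as not known, but the feature table shows an SV40 early promoter driving a neomycin/kanamycin phosphotransferase (neo) gene followed by an SV40 poly(A) signal. This arrangement would ordinarily allow G418 selection in mammalian cells.

The expression cassette consists of the CMV immediate early enhancer and promoter, a short Myc epitope sequence supplied by the backbone, and an insert of about 2 kb flanked by attB1 and attB2 sites. These sites are the products of the Gateway recombination used to install the open reading frame. Transcripts are terminated by the bovine growth hormone polyadenylation signal. The result is an N-terminally Myc-tagged FBW7 lacking its F-box, the motif through which F-box proteins generally engage the SCF ubiquitin ligase core. T7 and SP6 promoters flank the insert. Several small annotated fragments (an HIV-1 LTR piece, ble, lacI, bom) are probably backbone remnants or partial matches by the annotation software rather than functional parts. According to the record, the plasmid is used to overexpress FBW7alpha delta-F-box in mammalian cells and detect it by western blotting. It was deposited with a study of FBW7 proteasomal degradation.
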