Addgene plasmid #197452: pDEST-Myc-FBW7 Delta F-Box
Purpose: The plasmid expresses F-box deleted version of Myc-tagged FBW7 human isoform 1. Used for mammalian overexpression of FBW7alpha delta-F-Box and detection by western blotting.
Depositing lab: Omar Khan. Depositing organization: Hamad Bin Khalifa University. Publication: Proteasomal degradation of the tumour suppressor FBW7 requires branched ubiquitylation by TRIP12. Khan OM, Almagro J, Nelson JK, Horswell S, Encheva V, Keyan KS, Clurman BE, Snijders AP, Behrens A. Nat Commun. 2021 Apr 6;12(1):2043. doi: 10.1038/s41467-021-22319-5. PubMed 33824312.
Backbone
  Vector backbone: pDEST-Myc
  Vector type: Mammalian Expression
  Selectable markers: not known.
Growth in bacteria
  Bacterial resistance: Ampicillin, 100 μg/mL
  Growth temperature: 37°C
  Growth strain: DH5alpha
  Copy number: High Copy
Gene/Insert
  Gene/Insert name: FBW7 (alt name: hCDC4, FBW7 isoform 1)
  Species: H. sapiens (human)
  Insert size (bp): 2000
  Mutation: FBW7 Fbox deleted.
  GenBank ID: NM_001349798.2
  Entrez Gene: FBXW7 (a.k.a. AGO, CDC4, DEDHIL, FBW6, FBW7, FBX30, FBXO30, FBXW6, SEL-10, SEL10, hAgo, hCdc4)
  Promoter: CMV
  Tag / fusion protein: Myc (N terminal on backbone)
  Cloning method: Gateway Cloning
  Sequencing primers: 5′ CMV Forward
Terms and licenses: Academic/Nonprofit Terms; Industry Terms: Not Available to Industry
How to cite: pDEST-Myc-FBW7 Delta F-Box was a gift from Omar Khan (Addgene plasmid # 197452 ; http://n2t.net/addgene:197452 ; RRID:Addgene_197452)
